>Addgene plasmid #179202 | pAd5-B6/7 ∆E3-GFP | addgene full sequence | sequence record 351756 | Addgene NGS Result
CTCTTCCGCTTCCTCGCTCACTGACTCGCTGCGCTCGGTCGTTCGGCTGCGGCGAGCGGTATCAGCTCAC
TCAAAGGCGGTAATACGGTTATCCACAGAATCAGGGGATAACGCAGGAAAGAACATGTGAGCAAAAGGCC
AGCAAAAGGCCAGGAACCGTAAAAAGGCCGCGTTGCTGGCGTTTTTCCATAGGCTCCGCCCCCCTGACGA
GCATCACAAAAATCGACGCTCAAGTCAGAGGTGGCGAAACCCGACAGGACTATAAAGATACCAGGCGTTT
CCCCCTGGAAGCTCCCTCGTGCGCTCTCCTGTTCCGACCCTGCCGCTTACCGGATACCTGTCCGCCTTTC
TCCCTTCGGGAAGCGTGGCGCTTTCTCATAGCTCACGCTGTAGGTATCTCAGTTCGGTGTAGGTCGTTCG
CTCCAAGCTGGGCTGTGTGCACGAACCCCCCGTTCAGCCCGACCGCTGCGCCTTATCCGGTAACTATCGT
CTTGAGTCCAACCCGGTAAGACACGACTTATCGCCACTGGCAGCAGCCACTGGTAACAGGATTAGCAGAG
CGAGGTATGTAGGCGGTGCTACAGAGTTCTTGAAGTGGTGGCCTAACTACGGCTACACTAGAAGAACAGT
ATTTGGTATCTGCGCTCTGCTGAAGCCAGTTACCTTCGGAAAAAGAGTTGGTAGCTCTTGATCCGGCAAA
CAAACCACCGCTGGTAGCGGTGGTTTTTTTGTTTGCAAGCAGCAGATTACGCGCAGAAAAAAAGGATCTC
AAGAAGATCCTTTGATCTTTTCTACGGGGTCTGACGCTCAGTGGAACGAAAACTCACGTTAAGGGATTTT
GGTCATGAGATTATCAAAAAGGATCTTCACCTAGATCCTTTTAAATTAAAAATGAAGTTTTAAATCAATC
TAAAGTATATATGAGTAAACTTGGTCTGACAGTTACCAATGCTTAATCAGTGAGGCACCTATCTCAGCGA
TCTGTCTATTTCGTTCATCCATAGTTGCCTGACTCCCCGTCGTGTAGATAACTACGATACGGGAGGGCTT
ACCATCTGGCCCCAGTGCTGCAATGATACCGCGAGACCCACGCTCACCGGCTCCAGATTTATCAGCAATA
AACCAGCCAGCCGGAAGGGCCGAGCGCAGAAGTGGTCCTGCAACTTTATCCGCCTCCATCCAGTCTATTA
ATTGTTGCCGGGAAGCTAGAGTAAGTAGTTCGCCAGTTAATAGTTTGCGCAACGTTGTTGCCATTGCTAC
AGGCATCGTGGTGTCACGCTCGTCGTTTGGTATGGCTTCATTCAGCTCCGGTTCCCAACGATCAAGGCGA
GTTACATGATCCCCCATGTTGTGCAAAAAAGCGGTTAGCTCCTTCGGTCCTCCGATCGTTGTCAGAAGTA
AGTTGGCCGCAGTGTTATCACTCATGGTTATGGCAGCACTGCATAATTCTCTTACTGTCATGCCATCCGT
AAGATGCTTTTCTGTGACTGGTGAGTACTCAACCAAGTCATTCTGAGAATAGTGTATGCGGCGACCGAGT
TGCTCTTGCCCGGCGTCAATACGGGATAATACCGCGCCACATAGCAGAACTTTAAAAGTGCTCATCATTG
GAAAACGTTCTTCGGGGCGAAAACTCTCAAGGATCTTACCGCTGTTGAGATCCAGTTCGATGTAACCCAC
TCGTGCACCCAACTGATCTTCAGCATCTTTTACTTTCACCAGCGTTTCTGGGTGAGCAAAAACAGGAAGG
CAAAATGCCGCAAAAAAGGGAATAAGGGCGACACGGAAATGTTGAATACTCATACTCTTCCTTTTTCAAT
ATTATTGAAGCATTTATCAGGGTTATTGTCTCATGAGCGGATACATATTTGAATGTATTTAGAAAAATAA
ACAAATAGGGGTTCCGCGCACATTTCCCCGAAAAGTGCCACCTGACGTCTAAGAAACCATTATTATCATG
ACATTAACCTATAAAAATAGGCGTATCACGAGGCCGCCCCTGCAGCCGAATTATATTATTTTTGCCAAAT
AATTTTTAACAAAAGCTCTGAAGTCTTCTTCATTTAAATTCTTAGATGATACTTCATCTGGAAAATTGTC
CCAATTAGTAGCATCACGCTGTGAGTAAGTTCTAAACCATTTTTTTATTGTTGTATTATCTCTAATCTTA
CTACTCGATGAGTTTTCGGTATTATCTCTATTTTTAACTTGGAGCAGGTTCCATTCATTGTTTTTTTCAT
CATAGTGAATAAAATCAACTGCTTTAACACTTGTGCCTGAACACCATATCCATCCGGCGTAATACGACTC
ACTATAGGGAGAGCGGCCGCCAGATCTTCCGGATGGCTCGAGTTTTTCAGCAAGATGTTCGAACATCATC
AATAATATACCTTATTTTGGATTGAAGCCAATATGATAATGAGGGGGTGGAGTTTGTGACGTGGCGCGGG
GCGTGGGAACGGGGCGGGTGACGTAGGTTTTAGGGCGGAGTAACTTGTATGTGTTGGGAATTGTAGTTTT
CTTAAAATGGGAAGTGACGTAACGTGGGAAAACGGAAGTGACGATTTGAGGAAGTTGTGGGTTTTTTGGC
TTTCGTTTCTGGGCGTAGGTTCGCGTGCGGTTTTCTGGGTGTTTTTTGTGGACTTTAACCGTTACGTCAT
TTTTTAGTCCTATATATACTCGCTCTGCACTTGGCCCTTTTTTACACTGTGACTGATTGAGCTGGTGCCG
TGTCGAGTGGTGTTTTTTTAATAGGTTTTCTTTTTTACTGGTAAGGCTGACTGTTATGGCTGCCGCTGTG
GAAGCGCTGTATGTTGTTCTGGAGCGGGAGGGTGCTATTTTGCCTAGGCAGGAGGGTTTTTCAGGTGTTT
ATGTGTTTTTCTCTCCTATTAATTTTGTTATACCTCCTATGGGGGCTGTAATGTTGTCTCTACGCCTGCG
GGTATGTATTCCCCCGGGCTATTTCGGTCGCTTTTTAGCACTGACCGATGTGAATCAACCTGATGTGTTT
ACCGAGTCTTACATTATGACTCCGGACATGACCGAGGAGCTGTCGGTGGTGCTTTTTAATCACGGTGACC
AGTTTTTTTACGGTCACGCCGGCATGGCCGTAGTCCGTCTTATGCTTATAAGGGTTGTTTTTCCTGTTGT
AAGACAGGCTTCTAATGTTTAAATGTTTTTTTGTTATTTTATTTTGTGTTTATGCAGAAACCCGCAGACA
TGTTTGAGAGAAAAATGGTGTCTTTTTCTGTGGTGGTTCCGGAGCTTACCTGCCTTTATCTGCATGAGCA
TGACTACGATGTGCTTTCTTTTTTGCGCGAGGCTTTGCCTGATTTTTTGAGCAGCACCTTGCATTTTATA
TCGCCGCCCATGCAACAAGCTTACATCGGGGCTACGCTGGTTAGCATAGCTCCGAGTATGCGTGTCATAA
TCAGTGTGGGTTCTTTTGTCATGGTTCCTGGCGGGGAAGTGGCCGCGCTGGTCCGTGCAGACCTGCACGA
TTATGTTCAGCTGGCCCTGCGAAGGGACCTACGGGATCGCGGTATTTTTGTTAATGTTCCGCTTTTGAAT
CTTATACAGGTCTGTGAGGAACCTGAATTTTTGCAATCATGATTCGCTGCTTGAGGCTGAAGGTGGAGGG
CGCTCTGGAGCAGATTTTTACAATGGCCGGACTTAATATTCGGGATTTGCTTAGAGATATATTGAGAAGG
TGGCGAGATGAGAATTATTTGGGCATGGTTGAAGGTGCTGGAATGTTTATAGAGGAGATTCACCCTGAAG
GGTTTAGCCTTTACGTCCACTTGGACGTGAGGGCCGTTTGCCTTTTGGAAGCCATTGTGCAACATCTTAC
AAATGCCATTATCTGTTCTTTGGCTGTAGAGTTTGACCACGCCACCGGAGGGGAGCGCGTTCACTTAATA
GATCTTCATTTTGAGGTTTTGGATAATCTTTTGGAATAAAAAAAAAAAACATGGTTCTTCCAGCTCTTCC
CGCTCCTCCCGTGTGTGACTCGCAGAACGAATGTGTAGGTTGGCTGGGTGTGGCTTATTCTGCGGTGGTG
GATGTTATCAGGGCAGCGGCGCATGAAGGAGTTTACATAGAACCCGAAGCCAGGGGGCGCCTGGATGCTT
TGAGAGAGTGGATATACTACAACTACTACACAGAGCGATCTAAGCGGCGAGACCGGAGACGCAGATCTGT
TTGTCACGCCCGCACCTGGTTTTGCTTCAGGAAATATGACTACGTCCGGCGTTCCATTTGGCATGACACT
ACGACCAACACGATCTCGGTTGTCTCGGCGCACTCCGTACAGTAGGGATCGTCTACCTCCTTTTGAGACA
GAAACCCGCGCTACCATACTGGAGGATCATCCGCTGCTGCCCGAATGTAACACTTTGACAATGCACAACG
TGAGTTACGTGCGAGGTCTTCCCTGCAGTGTGGGATTTACGCTGATTCAGGAATGGGTTGTTCCCTGGGA
TATGGTTCTAACGCGGGAGGAGCTTGTAATCCTGAGGAAGTGTATGCACGTGTGCCTGTGTTGTGCCAAC
ATTGATATCATGACGAGCATGATGATCCATGGTTACGAGTCCTGGGCTCTCCACTGTCATTGTTCCAGTC
CCGGTTCCCTGCAGTGTATAGCCGGCGGGCAGGTTTTGGCCAGCTGGTTTAGGATGGTGGTGGATGGCGC
CATGTTTAATCAGAGGTTTATATGGTACCGGGAGGTGGTGAATTACAACATGCCAAAAGAGGTAATGTTT
ATGTCCAGCGTGTTTATGAGGGGTCGCCACTTAATCTACCTGCGCTTGTGGTATGATGGCCACGTGGGTT
CTGTGGTCCCCGCCATGAGCTTTGGATACAGCGCCTTGCACTGTGGGATTTTGAACAATATTGTGGTGCT
GTGCTGCAGTTACTGTGCTGATTTAAGTGAGATCAGGGTGCGCTGCTGTGCCCGGAGGACAAGGCGCCTT
ATGCTGCGGGCGGTGCGAATCATCGCTGAGGAGACCACTGCCATGTTGTATTCCTGCAGGACGGAGCGGC
GGCGGCAGCAGTTTATTCGCGCGCTGCTGCAGCACCACCGCCCTATCCTGATGCACGATTATGACTCTAC
CCCCATGTAGGCGTGGACTTCTCCTTCGCCGCCCGTTAAGCAACCGCAAGTTGGACAGCAGCCTGTGGCT
CAGCAGCTGGACAGCGACATGAACTTAAGTGAGCTGCCCGGGGAGTTTATTAATATCACTGATGAGCGTT
TGGCTCGACAGGAAACCGTGTGGAATATAACACCTAAGAATATGTCTGTTACCCATGATATGATGCTTTT
TAAGGCCAGCCGGGGAGAAAGGACTGTGTACTCTGTGTGTTGGGAGGGAGGTGGCAGGTTGAATACTAGG
GTTCTGTGAGTTTGATTAAGGTACGGTGATCTGTATAAGCTATGTGGTGGTGGGGCTATACTACTGAATG
AAAAATGACTTGAAATTTTCTGCAATTGAAAAATAAACACGTTGAAACATAACACAAACGATTCTTTATT
CTTGGGCAATGTATGAAAAAGTGTAAGAGGATGTGGCAAATATTTCATTAATGTAGTTGTGGCCAGACCA
GTCCCATGAAAATGACATAGAGTATGCACTTGGAGTTGTGTCTCCTGTTTCCTGTGTACCGTTTAGTGTA
ATGGTTAGTGTTACAGGTTTAGTTTTGTCTCCGTTTAAGTAAACTTGACTGACAATGTTACTTTTGGCAG
TTTTACCGTGAGATTTTGGATAAGCTGATAGGTTAGGCATAAATCCAACAGCGTTTGTATAGGCTGTGCC
TTCAGTAAGATCTCCATTTCTAAAGTTCCAATATTCTGGGTCCAGGAAGGAATTGTTTAGTAGCACTCCA
TTTTCGTCAAATCTTATAATAAGATGAGCACTTTGAACTGTTCCAGATATTGGAGCCAAACTGCCTTTAA
CAGCCAAAACTGAAACTGTAGCAAGTATTTGACTGCCACATTTTGTTAAGACCAAAGTGAGTTTAGCATC
TTTCTCTGCATTTAGTCTACAGTTAGGAGATGGAGCTGGTGTGGTCCACAAAGTTAGCTTATCATTATTT
TTGTTTCCTACTGTAATGGCACCTGTGCTGTCAAAACTAAGGCCAGTTCCTAGTTTAGGAACCATAGCCT
TGTTTGAATCAAATTCTAGGCCATGGCCAATTTTTGTTTTGAGGGGATTTGTGTTTGGTGCATTAGGTGA
ACCAAATTCAAGCCCATCTCCTGCATTAATGGCTATGGCTGTAGCGTCAAACATCAACCCCTTGGCAGTG
CTTAGGTTAACCTCAAGCTTTTTGGAATTGTTTGAAGCTGTAAACAAGTAAAGGCCTTTGTTGTAGTTAA
TATCCAAGTTGTGGGCTGAGTTTATAAAAAGAGGGCCCTGTCCTAGTCTTAGATTTAGTTGGTTTTGAGC
ATCAAACGGATAACTAACATCAAGTATAAGGCGTCTGTTTTGAGAATCAATCCTTAGTCCTCCTGCTACA
TTAAGTTGCATATTGCCTTGTGAATCAAAACCCAAGGCTCCAGTAACTTTAGTTTGCAAGGAAGTATTAT
TAATAGTCACACCTGGACCAGTTGCTACGGTCAAAGTGTTTAGGTCGTCTGTTACATGCAAAGGAGCCCC
GTACTTTAGTCCTAGTTTTCCATTTTGTGTATAAATGGGCTCTTTCAAGTCAATGCCCAAGCTACCAGTG
GCAGTAGTTAGAGGGGGTGAGGCAGTGATAGTAAGGGTACTGCTATCGGTGGTGGTGAGGGGGCCTGATG
TTTGCAGGGCTAGCTTTCCTTCTGACACTGTGAGGGGTCCTTGGGTGGCAATGCTAAGTTTGGAGTCGTG
CACGGTTAGCGGGGCCTGTGATTGCATGGTGAGTGTGTTGCCCGCGACCATTAGAGGTGCGGCGGCAGCC
ACAGTTAGGGCTTCTGAGGTAACTGTGAGGGGTGCAGATATTTCCAGGTTTATGTTTGACTTGGTTTTTT
TGAGAGGTGGGCTCACAGTGGTTACATTTTGGGAGGTAAGGTTGCCGGCCTCGTCCAGAGAGAGGCCGTT
GCCCATTTTGAGCGCAAGCATGCCATTGGAGGTAACTAGAGGTTCGGATAGGCGCAAAGAGAGTACCCCA
GGGGGACTCTCTTGAAACCCATTGGGGGATACAAAGGGAGGAGTAAGAAAAGGCACAGTTGGAGGACCGG
TTTCCGTGTCATATGGATACACGGGGTTGAAGGTATCTTCAGACGGTCTTGCGCGCTTCATCTGCAACAA
CATGAAGATAGTGGGTGCGGATGGACAGGAACAGGAGGAAACTGACATTCCATTTAGATTGTGGAGAAAG
TTTGCAGCCAGGAGGAAGCTGCAATACCAGAGCTGGGAGGAGGGCAAGGAGGTGCTGCTGAATAAACTGG
ACAGAAATTTGCTAACTGATTTTAAGTAAGTGATGCTTTATTATTTTTTTTTATTAGTTAAAGGGAATAA
GATCTTTGAGACCGTCGACATATGGATCCCCGGCTCGTATGTTGTGTGGAATTGTGAGCGGATAACAATT
TCACACAGGAAACAGCTATGACCATGATTACGCCAAGCTTGGGCTGCAGGTCGAGGGATCTCCATAAGAG
AAGAGGGACAGCTATGACTGGGAGTAGTCAGGAGAGGAGGAAAAATCTGGCTAGTAAAACATGTAAGGAA
AATTTTAGGGATGTTAAAGAAAAAAATAACACAAAACAAAATATAAAAAAAATCTAACCTCAAGTCAAGG
CTTTTCTATGGAATAAGGAATGGACAGCAGGGGGCTGTTTCATATACTGATGACCTCTTTATAGCCAACC
TTTGTTCATGGCAGCCAGCATATGGGCATATGTTGCCAAACTCTAAACCAAATACTCATTCTGATGTTTT
AAATGATTTGCCCTCCCATATGTCCTTCCGAGTGAGAGACACAAAAAATTCCAACACACTATTGCAATGA
AAATAAATTTCCTTTATTAGCCAGAAGTCAGATGCTCAAGGGGCTTCATGATGTCCCCATAATTTTTGGC
AGAGGGAAAAAGATCGATCTCAGTGGTATTTGTGAGCCAGGGCATTGGCCACACCAGCCACCACCTTCTG
ATAGGCAGCCTGCACCTGAGGAGTGCGGCCGCTTTACTTGTACAGCTCGTCCATGCCGAGAGTGATCCCG
GCGGCGGTCACGAACTCCAGCAGGACCATGTGATCGCGCTTCTCGTTGGGGTCTTTGCTCAGGGCGGACT
GGGTGCTCAGGTAGTGGTTGTCGGGCAGCAGCACGGGGCCGTCGCCGATGGGGGTGTTCTGCTGGTAGTG
GTCGGCGAGCTGCACGCTGCCGTCCTCGATGTTGTGGCGGATCTTGAAGTTCACCTTGATGCCGTTCTTC
TGCTTGTCGGCCATGATATAGACGTTGTGGCTGTTGTAGTTGTACTCCAGCTTGTGCCCCAGGATGTTGC
CGTCCTCCTTGAAGTCGATGCCCTTCAGCTCGATGCGGTTCACCAGGGTGTCGCCCTCGAACTTCACCTC
GGCGCGGGTCTTGTAGTTGCCGTCGTCCTTGAAGAAGATGGTGCGCTCCTGGACGTAGCCTTCGGGCATG
GCGGACTTGAAGAAGTCGTGCTGCTTCATGTGGTCGGGGTAGCGGCTGAAGCACTGCACGCCGTAGGTCA
GGGTGGTCACGAGGGTGGGCCAGGGCACGGGCAGCTTGCCGGTGGTGCAGATGAACTTCAGGGTCAGCTT
GCCGTAGGTGGCATCGCCCTCGCCCTCGCCGGACACGCTGAACTTGTGGCCGTTTACGTCGCCGTCCAGC
TCGACCAGGATGGGCACCACCCCGGTGAACAGCTCCTCGCCCTTGCTCACCATGGTGGCGGGATCTGACG
GTTCACTAAACCAGCTCTGCTTATATAGACCTCCCACCGTACACGCCTACCGCCCATTTGCGTCAATGGG
GCGGAGTTGTTACGACATTTTGGAAAGTCCCGTTGATTTTGGTGCCAAAACAAACTCCCATTGACGTCAA
TGGGGTGGAGACTTGGAAATCCCCGTGAGTCAAACCGCTATCCACGCCCATTGATGTACTGCCAAAACCG
CATCACCATGGTAATAGCGATGACTAATACGTAGATGTACTGCCAAGTAGGAAAGTCCCATAAGGTCATG
TACTGGGCATAATGCCAGGCGGGCCATTTACCGTCATTGACGTCAATAGGGGGCGTACTTGGCATATGAT
ACACTTGATGTACTGCCAAGTGGGCAGTTTACCGTAAATACTCCACCCATTGACGTCAATGGAAAGTCCC
TATTGGCGTTACTATGGGAACATACGTCATTATTGACGTCAATGGGCGGGGGTCGTTGGGCGGTCAGCCA
GGCGGGCCATTTACCGTAAGTTATGTAACGCGGAACTCCATATATGGGCTATGAACTAATGACCCCGAGA
TCCTTCAGTCGTAGCCGTCCGCCGAGTCCTTTACCGCGTCAAAGTTAGGAATAAATTGATCCGGATAGTG
GCCGGGAGGTCCCGAGAAGGGGTTAAAGTAGACCGATGGCACAAACTCCTCAATAAATTGCAGAGTTCCA
ATGCCTCCAGAGCGCGGCTCAGAGGACGAGGTCTGCAGAGTTAGGATTGCCTGACGAGGCGTGAATGAAG
AGCGGCCGGCGCCGCCGATCTGAAATGTCCCGTCCGGACGGAGACCAAGCGAGGAGCTCACCGACTCGTC
GTTGAGCTGAATACCTCGCCCTCTGATTGTCAGGTGAGTTATACCCTGCCCGGGCGACCGCACCCTGTGA
CGAAAGCCGCCCGCAAGCTGCGCCCCTGAGTTAGTCATCTGAACTTCGGCCTGGGCGTCTCTGGGAAGTA
CCACAGTGGTGGGAGCGGGACTTTCCTGGTACACCAGGGCAGCGGGCCAACTACGGGGATTAAGGTTATT
ACGAGGTGTGGTGGTAATAGCCGCCTGTTCCAGGAGAATTCGGTTTCGGTGGGCGCGTATTCCGTTGACC
CGGGATATCATGTGGGGTCCCGCGCTCATGTAGTTTATTCGGGTTGAGTAGTCTTGGGCAGCTCCAGCCG
CAAGTCCCATTTGTGGCTGGTAACTCCACATGTAGGGCGTGGGAATTTCCTTGCTCATAATGGCGCTGAC
AACAGGTGCTGGCGCCGGGTGTGGCCGCTGGAGATGACGTAGTTTTCGCGCTTAAATTTGAGAAAGGGCG
CGAAACTAGTCCTTAAGAGTCAGCGCGCAGTATTTACTGAAGAGAGCCTCCGCGTCTTCCAGCGTGCGCC
GAAGCTGATCTTCGCTTTTGTGATACAGGCAGCTGCGGGTGAGGGATCGCAGAGACCTGTTTTTTATTTT
CAGCTCTTGTTCTTGGCCCCTGCTCTGTTGAAATATAGCATACAGAGTGGGAAAAATCCTGTTTCTAAGC
TCGCGGGTCGATACGGGTTCGTTGGGCGCCAGACGCAGCGCTCCTCCTCCTGCTGCTGCCGCCGCTGTGG
ATTTCTTGGGCTTTGTCAGAGTCTTGCTATCCGGTCGCCTTTGCTTCTGTGTGGCCGCTGCTGTTGCTGC
CGCTGCCGCCGGTGCAGTATGGGCTGTAGAGATGACGGTAGTAATGCAGGATGTTACGGGGGAAGGCCAC
GCCGTGATGGTAGAGAAGAAAGCGGCGGGCGAAGGAGATGTTGCCCCCACAGTCTTGCAAGCAAGCAACT
ATGGCGTTCTTGTGCCCGCGCCATGAGCGGTAGCCTTGGCGCTGTTGTTGCTCTTGGGCTAACGGCGGCG
GCTGCTTGGACTTACCGGCCCTGGTTCCAGTGGTGTCCCATCTACGGTTGGGTCGGCGAACGGGCAGTGC
CGGCGGCGCCTGAGGAGCGGAGGTTGTAGCCATGCTGGAACCGGTTGCCGATTTCTGGGGCGCCGGCGAG
GGGAATGCGACCGAGGGTGACGGTGTTTCGTCTGACACCTCTTCGACCTCGGAAGCTTCCTCGTCTAGGC
TCTCCCAGTCTTCCATCATGTCCTCCTCCTCCTCGTCCAAAACCTCCTCTGCCTGACTGTCCCAGTATTC
CTCCTCGTCCGTGGGTGGCGGCGGCAGCTGCAGCTTCTTTTTGGGTGCCATCCTGGGAAGCAAGGGCCCG
CGGCTGCTGCTGATAGGGCTGCGGCGGCGGGGGGATTGGGTTGAGCTCCTCGCCGGACTGGGGGTCCAAG
TAAACCCCCCGTCCCTTTCGTAGCAGAAACTCTTGGCGGGCTTTGTTGATGGCTTGCAATTGGCCAAGAA
TGTGGCCCTGGGTAATGACGCAGGCGGTAAGCTCCGCATTAGGCGGGCGGGATTGGTCTTCGTAGAACCT
AATCTCGTGGGCGTGGTAGTCCTCAGGTACAAATTTGCGAAGGTAAGCCGACGTCCACAGCCCCGGAGTG
AGTTTCAACCCCGGAGCCGCGGACTTTTCGTCAGGCGAGGGACCCTGCAGCTCAAAGGTACCGATAATTT
GACTTTCGTTAAGCAGCTGCGAATTGCAAACCAGGGAGCGGTGCGGGGTGCATAGGTTGCAGCGACAGTG
ACACTCCAGTAGACCGTCACCGCTCACGTCTTCCATTATGTCAGAGTGGTAGGCAAGGTAGTTGGCTAGC
TGCAGAAGGTAGCAGTGGCCCCAAAGCGGCGGAGGGCATTCGCGGTACTTAATGGGCACAAAGTCGCTAG
GAAGTGCACAGCAGGTGGCGGGCAAGATTCCTGAGCGCTCTAGGATAAAGTTCCTAAAGTTCTGCAACAT
GCTTTGACTGGTGAAGTCTGGCAGACCCTGTTGCAGGGTTTTAAGCAGGCGTTCGGGGAAAATGATGTCC
GCCAGGTGCGCGGCCACGGAGCGCTCGTTGAAGGCCGTCCATAGGTCCTTCAAGTTTTGCTTTAGCAGTT
TCTGCAGCTCCTTGAGGTTGCACTCCTCCAAGCACTGCTGCCAAACGCCCATGGCCGTCTGCCAGGTGTA
GCATAGAAATAAGTAAACGCAGTCGCGGACGTAGTCGCGGCGCGCCTCGCCCTTGAGCGTGGAATGAAGC
ACGTTTTGCCCAAGGCGGTTTTCGTGCAAAATTCCAAGGTAGGAGACCAGGTTGCAGAGCTCCACGTTGG
AGATCTTGCAGGCCTGGCGTACGTAGCCCTGTCGAAAGGTGTAGTGCAATGTTTCCTCTAGCTTGCGCTG
CATCTCCGGGTCAGCAAAGAACCGCTGCATGCACTCAAGCTCCACGGTAACGAGCACTGCGGCCATCATT
AGTTTGCGTCGCTTCGAAGATCTTTCTAGAAGATCTCCTACAATATTCTCAGCTGCCATGGAAAATCGAT
GTTCTTCTTTTATTCTCTCAAGATTTTCAGGCTGTATATTAAAACTTATATTAAGAACTATGCTAACCAC
CTCATCAGGAACCGTTGTAGGTGGCGTGGGTTTTCTTGGCAATCGACTCTCATGAAAACTACGAGCTAAA
TATTCAATATGTTCCTCTTGACCAACTTTATTCTGCATTTTTTTTGAACGAGGTTTAGAGCAAGCTTCAG
GAAACTGAGACAGGAATTTTATTAAAAATTTAAATTTTGAAGAAAGTTCAGGGTTAATAGCATCCATTTT
TTGCTTTGCAAGTTCCTCAGCATTCTTAACAAAAGACGTCTCTTTTGACATGTTTAAAGTTTAAACCTCC
TGTGTGAAATTATTATCCGCTCATAATTCCACACATTATACGAGCCGGAAGCATAAAGTGTAAAGCCTGG
GGTGCCTAATGAGTGAGCTAACTCACATTAATTGCGTTGCGCTCACTGCCAATTGCTTTCCAGTCGGGAA
ACCTGTCGTGCCAGCTGCATTAATGAATCGGCCAACGCGCGGGGAGAGGCGGTTTGCGTATTGGGCG
Features (pLannotate 1.2.2; 24 found; start..end, strand, type, name):
    184..772     -  rep_origin     ori: high-copy-number ColE1/pMB1/pBR322/pUC origin of replication
    943..1803    -  CDS            AmpR: β-lactamase; bla; confers resistance to ampicillin, carbenicillin, and related antibiotics
   1804..1908    -  promoter       AmpR promoter: bla
   2300..2318    +  promoter       T7 promoter: promoter for bacteriophage T7 RNA polymerase
   2374..2476    +  repeat_region  ITR: inverted terminal repeat of human adenovirus serotype 5 inverted
   2786..3169    +  CDS            E4RF1_ADE02: Experimental evidence at protein level: Swiss-Prot protein existence level 1. May modulate tight-junctions functions of infected cells through interactions with PDZ proteins. E4 ORF1 has ben show for Adenovirus 9 to interact with protein involved in tight junction regulation. May play a role in mTOR activation by activating PI3- kinase, thus overriding cellular checkpoint for translation. From Human adenovirus C serotype 2 (HAdV-2) (Human adenovirus 2).
   3220..3609    +  CDS            E4RF2_ADE02: Protein predicted: Swiss-Prot protein existence level 4. From Human adenovirus C serotype 2 (HAdV-2) (Human adenovirus 2).
   3609..3956    +  CDS            E411_ADE05: Experimental evidence at protein level: Swiss-Prot protein existence level 1. From Human adenovirus C serotype 5 (HAdV-5) (Human adenovirus 5).
   4236..5117    +  CDS            E434_ADE02: Experimental evidence at protein level: Swiss-Prot protein existence level 1. Plays a major role to prevent cellular inhibition of viral genome replication by nuclear bodies. Assembles an SCF-like E3 ubiquitin ligase complex based on the cellular proteins ELOB, ELOC, CUL5 and RBX1, in cooperation with viral E1B-55K. This viral RING-type ligase ubiquitinates cellular substrates prior to proteasomal degradation: p53/TP53, LIG4, MRE11-RAD50-NBS1 (MRN) complex, ITGA3, DAXX and BLM. From Human adenovirus C serotype 2 (HAdV-2) (Human adenovirus 2).
   5319..5396    +  CDS            E417_ADE03: Protein predicted: Swiss-Prot protein existence level 4. From Human adenovirus B serotype 3 (HAdV-3) (Human adenovirus 3).
   5529..7271    -  CDS            SPIKE_ADE05: Experimental evidence at protein level: Swiss-Prot protein existence level 1. Forms spikes that protrude from each vertex of the icosahedral capsid. Interacts with host coxsackievirus and adenovirus receptor CXADR located at the cell tight junctions to provide virion initial attachment to target cell. The fiber protein binds to CXADR with a higher affinity than CXADR binds to itself, thereby blocking the cell-cell adhesion function of CXADR dimers and leading to local disruption of the tight junction. Fiber protein present on neo- synthesized particles may thus disrupt the junctional integrity
   7282..7446    +  CDS            UXP_ADE05 (fragment): Experimental evidence at transcript level: Swiss-Prot protein existence level 2. Might play a role in viral replication since it is associated with viral replication centers. Seems to have an effect on DBP localization. From Human adenovirus C serotype 5 (HAdV-5) (Human adenovirus 5).
   7538..7560    +  protein_bind   lac operator (fragment): The lac repressor binds to the lac operator to inhibit transcription in E. coli. This inhibition can be relieved by adding lactose or isopropyl-β-D-thiogalactopyranoside (IPTG). lac repressor encoded by lacI
   7943..7998    -  polyA_signal   β-globin poly(A) signal: rabbit β-globin polyadenylation signal (Gil and Proudfoot, 1987)
   8073..8144    -  CDS            HBB (fragment): HBB_PONPY - Experimental evidence at transcript level: Swiss-Prot protein existence level 2. Involved in oxygen transport from the lung to the various peripheral tissues. From Pongo pygmaeus (Bornean orangutan).
   8154..8873    -  CDS            EGFP: the original enhanced GFP (Yang et al., 1996) mammalian codon-optimized
   8903..9106    -  promoter       CMV promoter: human cytomegalovirus (CMV) immediate early promoter
   9107..9410    -  enhancer       CMV enhancer: human cytomegalovirus immediate early enhancer
   9458..10138   -  CDS            L4: CAP8_ADE02 - Experimental evidence at protein level: Swiss-Prot protein existence level 1. [Hexon-linking protein-C]: Structural component of the virion that acts as a cement protein on the capsid interior and which glue the peripentonal hexons and group-of-nine hexons together. From Human adenovirus C serotype 2 (HAdV-2) (Human adenovirus 2).
  10229..10612   -  CDS            SF33K_ADE02 (fragment): Experimental evidence at protein level: Swiss-Prot protein existence level 1. Probably functions as the small terminase that is part of the molecular motor that translocates genomic DNA in empty capsid during DNA packaging. This motor is located at a unique vertex and comprises at least the IVa2 ATPase, the small terminase 33K and probably a portal. Forms a ring-like structure of about 17 nm in which genomic DNA is translocated into the capsid. Stimulates IVa2 ATPase activity in the presence of the viral genome. Once the DNA is packaged, the terminase detaches: the 33K protein is present in th
  10825..12414   -  CDS            L4 (fragment): SHUT_ADE05 - Experimental evidence at protein level: Swiss-Prot protein existence level 1. Protein that inhibits host translation while promoting late viral translation by ribosome shunting. Blocks host cap-dependent translation by binding to eIF4G, displacing MKNK1 from cap initiation complexes and preventing EIF4E phosphorylation. Binds to the tripartite leader sequence of viral late mRNAs and recruits host eIF4G, PABPC1/poly-A binding protein and 40S ribosomes subunits on viral mRNAs, allowing ribosome shunting and efficient translation of late viral mRNAs even though conventional translati
  12704..12734   -  promoter       lac UV5 promoter: E. coli lac promoter with an "up" mutation
  12749..12770   -  protein_bind   CAP binding site: CAP binding activates transcription in the presence of cAMP. E. coli catabolite activator protein
  12795..1       -  CDS            lacI (fragment) (across the origin): lac repressor; lacI; The lac repressor binds to the lac operator to inhibit transcription in E. coli. This inhibition can be relieved by adding lactose or isopropyl-β-D-thiogalactopyranoside (IPTG).
