[The description below was written by a language model from this plasmid's Addgene catalogue record and pLannotate feature annotations shown in this document.]
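Description:
pAd5-B6/7 ∆E3-GFP is a building-block plasmid for the AdenoBuilder system, in which a recombinant human adenovirus 5 genome is assembled from a set of cloned genomic segments. It carries a roughly 9.9 kb Ad5 fragment inserted at the EcoRV site of the small pJet1.2 cloning vector, giving a total of about 12.9 kb. Propagation in E. coli relies on a high-copy ColE1/pUC-type origin and an ampicillin resistance gene (β-lactamase with its own promoter). The backbone also contributes a T7 promoter and remnants of lac regulatory elements flanking the cloning site. According to the record, the insert merges the regions otherwise supplied separately by the block 6 (∆E3-GFP) and block 7 plasmids, so that one fewer fragment is needed in an assembly.

The annotated features show that the insert covers the right-hand end of the viral genome. An Ad5 inverted terminal repeat is followed by several E4 open reading frames, including ORF1, ORF2, ORF3 and ORF6 (E4 34K). The fiber (spike) gene that mediates attachment to the CXADR receptor comes next, with a UXP fragment beside it. Further on are the L4 genes, annotated as protein VIII, a 33K fragment and a partial 100K shutoff protein coding sequence. Between fiber and L4, where E3 has been deleted, sits a reporter cassette made up of the CMV enhancer and promoter, EGFP and a rabbit β-globin polyadenylation signal. It lies on the same strand as the fiber and L4 genes. E3 is dispensable for growth in culture, and its removal makes room for the transgene. Viruses assembled with this block should therefore express GFP in infected cells, which allows infection and spread to be tracked by fluorescence.
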