Addgene plasmid #179202: pAd5-B6/7 ∆E3-GFP
Purpose: A block for the AdenoBuilder genome assembly system. The insert consolidates the regions present in pAd5-B6∆E3-GFP and pAd5-B7.
Depositing lab: Fred Bunz. Depositing organization: Johns Hopkins University and School of Medicine. Publication: AdenoBuilder: A platform for the modular assembly of recombinant adenoviruses. Jang Y, Bunz F. STAR Protoc. 2022 Jan 20;3(1):101123. doi: 10.1016/j.xpro.2022.101123. eCollection 2022 Mar 18. PubMed 35098167.
Backbone
  Vector backbone: pJet1.2
  Backbone manufacturer: ThermoFisher Scientific
  Backbone size w/o insert (bp): 2988
  Total vector size (bp): 12877
  Vector type: Adenoviral
Growth in bacteria
  Bacterial resistance: Ampicillin, 100 μg/mL
  Growth temperature: 37°C
  Growth strain: NEB Stable
  Copy number: High Copy
Gene/Insert
  Gene/Insert name: Modified block 6/7, with deletion in E3 and insertion of GFP cassette
  Species: Adenovirus 5
  Insert size (bp): 9889
  GenBank ID: NC_001405
  Cloning method: Restriction Enzyme; 5′ cloning site EcoRV (unknown if destroyed); 3′ cloning site EcoRV (unknown if destroyed)
  Sequencing primers: 5′ CGACTCACTATAGGGAGAGCGGC; 3′ AAGAACATCGATTTTCCATGGCAG
Terms and licenses: Academic/Nonprofit Terms; Industry Terms: Not Available to Industry
How to cite: pAd5-B6/7 ∆E3-GFP was a gift from Fred Bunz (Addgene plasmid # 179202 ; http://n2t.net/addgene:179202 ; RRID:Addgene_179202)
